>Addgene plasmid #157212 | pD649-HAsp-SLAMF9-COMP5AP-AviTag-9xHis | depositor full sequence | sequence record 303533 | Full Sequence
TTTCAATATTATTGAAGCATTTATCAGGGTTATTGTCTCATGAGCGGATACATATTTGAATGTATTTAGA
AAAATAAACAAATAGGGGTCAGTGTTACAACCAATTAACCAATTCTGAACATTATCGCGAGCCCATTTAT
ACCTGAATATGGCTCATAACACCCCTTGCTCATGACCAAAATCCCTTAACGTGAGTTACGCGCGCGTCGT
TCCACTGAGCGTCAGACCCCGTAGAAAAGATCAAAGGATCTTCTTGAGATCCTTTTTTTCTGCGCGTAAT
CTGCTGCTTGCAAACAAAAAAACCACCGCTACCAGCGGTGGTTTGTTTGCCGGATCAAGAGCTACCAACT
CTTTTTCCGAAGGTAACTGGCTTCAGCAGAGCGCAGATACCAAATACTGTTCTTCTAGTGTAGCCGTAGT
TAGCCCACCACTTCAAGAACTCTGTAGCACCGCCTACATACCTCGCTCTGCTAATCCTGTTACCAGTGGC
TGCTGCCAGTGGCGATAAGTCGTGTCTTACCGGGTTGGACTCAAGACGATAGTTACCGGATAAGGCGCAG
CGGTCGGGCTGAACGGGGGGTTCGTGCACACAGCCCAGCTTGGAGCGAACGACCTACACCGAACTGAGAT
ACCTACAGCGTGAGCTATGAGAAAGCGCCACGCTTCCCGAAGGGAGAAAGGCGGACAGGTATCCGGTAAG
CGGCAGGGTCGGAACAGGAGAGCGCACGAGGGAGCTTCCAGGGGGAAACGCCTGGTATCTTTATAGTCCT
GTCGGGTTTCGCCACCTCTGACTTGAGCGTCGATTTTTGTGATGCTCGTCAGGGGGGCGGAGCCTATGGA
AAAACGCCAGCAACGCGGCCTTTTTACGGTTCCTGGCCTTTTGCTGGCCTTTTGCTCACATGTTCTTTCC
TGCGTTATCCCCTGATTCTGTGGATAACCGTATTACCGCCTTTGAGTGAGCTGATACCGCTCGCCGCAGC
CGAACGACCGAGCGCAGCGAGTCAGTGAGCGAGGAAGCGGAAGGCGAGAGTAGGGAACTGCCAGGCATCA
AACTAAGCAGAAGGCCCCTGACGGATGGCCTTTTTGCGTTTCTACAAACTCTTTCTGTGTTGTAAAACGA
CGGCCAGTCTTAAGCTCGGGCCCCCTGGGCGGTTCTGATAACGAGTAATCGTTAATCCGCAAATAACGTA
AAAACCCGCTTCGGCGGGTTTTTTTATGGGGGGAGTTTAGGGAAAGAGCATTTGTCAGAATATTTAAGGG
CGCCTGTCACTTTGCTTGATATATGAGAATTATTTAACCTTATAAATGAGAAAAAAGCAACGCACTTTAA
ATAAGATACGTTGCTTTTTCGATTGATGAACACCTATAATTAAACTATTCATCTATTATTTATGATTTTT
TGTATATACAATATTTCTAGTTTGTTAAAGAGAATTAAGAAAATAAATCTCGAAAATAATAAAGGGAAAA
TCAGTTTTTGATATCAAAATTATACATGTCAACGATAATACAAAATATAATACAAACTATAAGATGTTAT
CAGTATTTATTATCATTTAGAATAAATTTTGTGTCGCCCTTAATTGTGAGCGGATAACAATTACGAGCTT
CATGCACAGTGGCGTTGACTCAATATTGGCCATTAGCCATATTATTCATTGGTTATATAGCATAAATCAA
TATTGGCTATTGGCCATTGCATACGTTGTATCTATATCATAATATGTACATTTATATTGGCTCATGTCCA
ATATGACCGCCATGTTGGCATTGATTATTGACTAGTTATTAATAGTAATCAATTACGGGGTCATTAGTTC
ATAGCCCATATATGGAGTTCCGCGTTACATAACTTACGGTAAATGGCCCGCCTGGCTGACCGCCCAACGA
CCCCCGCCCATTGACGTCAATAATGACGTATGTTCCCATAGTAACGCCAATAGGGACTTTCCATTGACGT
CAATGGGTGGAGTATTTACGGTAAACTGCCCACTTGGCAGTACATCAAGTGTATCATATGCCAAGTACGC
CCCCTATTGACGTCAATGACGGTAAATGGCCCGCCTGGCATTATGCCCAGTACATGACCTTATGGGACTT
TCCTACTTGGCAGTACATCTACGTATTAGTCATCGCTATTACCATGGTGATGCGGTTTTGGCAGTACATC
AATGGGCGTGGATAGCGGTTTGACTCACGGGGATTTCCAAGTCTCCACCCCATTGACGTCAATGGGAGTT
TGTTTTGGCACCAAAATCAACGGGACTTTCCAAAATGTCGTAACAACTCCGCCCCATTGACGCAAATGGG
CGGTAGGCGTGTACGGTGGGAGGTCTATATAAGCAGAGCTCGTTTAGTGAACCGTCAGATCGCCTGGAGA
CGCCATCCACGCTGTTTTGACCTCCATAGAAGACACCGGGACCGATCCAGCCTCCGCGGCCGGGAACGGT
GCATTGGAACGCGGATTCCCCGTGCCAAGAGTGACGTAAGTACCGCCTATAGAGTCTATAGGCCCACCCC
CTTGGCTTCGTTAGAACGCGGCTACAATTAATACATAACCTTATGTATCATACACATACGATTTAGGTGA
CACTATAGAATAACATCCACTTTGCCTTTCTCTCCACAGGTGTCCACTCCCAGGTCCAACTGCACCTCGG
TTCTATCGAAAACGCGCCTGCTAGCGCCACCATGAAGACCATCATTGCCCTGAGCTACATCTTCTGCCTG
GTGTTCGCTGCGGCCGCCAGACGACTTTGGCGTTGGTGCGGATCTGAAGAGGTGGTGGCCGTGCTGCAAG
AGAGCATCAGCCTGCCTCTGGAAATCCCTCCTGACGAGGAAGTGGAAAACATCATCTGGTCCAGCCACAA
GAGCCTGGCCACAGTGGTGCCTGGAAAAGAAGGACACCCTGCCACCATCATGGTCACCAATCCTCACTAC
CAGGGCCAAGTGTCCTTTCTGGACCCTAGCTACAGCCTGCACATCAGCAACCTGAGCTGGGAAGATAGCG
GCCTGTATCAGGCCCAAGTGAACCTGAGAACCAGCCAGATCAGCACCATGCAGCAGTACAACATCTGCGT
GTACAGATGGCTGAGCGAGCCCCAGATCACCGTGAATTTTGAGTCTAGCGGCGAGGGCGCCTGTAGCATG
TCTCTCGTGTGTTCTGTGGAAAAGGCCGGCATGGACATGACCTACTCTTGGCTGAGCAGAGGCGACAGCA
CCTACACATTTCACGAGGGCCCTGTGCTGAGCACATCTTGGAGGCCTGGCGATAGCGCCCTGAGCTACAC
CTGTAGAGCCAACAATCCCATCTCCAACGTGTCCAGCTGTCCCATTCCTGACGGCCCTTTCTACGCCGAT
CCTAACTACGCCAGCGAGAAGCCTAGCACCGCCTTTTGCCTTGGCGCGCCGGAAGATCAAGTTGATCCAA
GATTGATTGATGGCAAGGGCGGATCTCTGGAGGTGCTGTTCCAGGGACCAGGCGGAAGCGGCAATCCCGG
CGGCGATCTGGCCCCCCAGATGCTGCGCGAGCTGCAGGAGACCAATGCCGCCCTGCAGGACGTGCGCGAG
CTGCTGCGCCACCGCGTGAAGGAGATCACCTTCCTGAAGAACACCGTGATGGAGTGCGACGCCTGCGGTA
TGCAGCCCTCTAGAGGCTCCGGCTCCATCATCCCAGTTGAGGAGGAGAACCCGGACTTCTGGAACCGCGA
GGCAGCCGAGGCCCTGGGTGCCGCCAAGAAGCTGCAGCCTGCACAGACAGCCGCCAAGAACCTCATCATC
TTCCTGGGCGATGGGATGGGGGTGTCTACGGTGACAGCTGCCAGGATCCTAAAAGGGCAGAAGAAGGACA
AACTGGGGCCTGAGATACCCCTGGCCATGGACCGCTTCCCATATGTGGCTCTGTCCAAGACATACAATGT
AGACAAACATGTGCCAGACAGTGGAGCCACAGCCACGGCCTACCTGTGCGGGGTCAAGGGCAACTTCCAG
ACCATTGGCTTGAGTGCAGCCGCCCGCTTTAACCAGTGCAACACGACACGCGGCAACGAGGTCATCTCCG
TGATGAATCGGGCCAAGAAAGCAGGGAAGTCAGTGGGAGTGGTAACCACCACACGAGTGCAGCACGCCTC
GCCAGCCGGCACCTACGCCCACACGGTGAACCGCAACTGGTACTCGGACGCCGACGTGCCTGCCTCGGCC
CGCCAGGAGGGGTGCCAGGACATCGCTACGCAGCTCATCTCCAACATGGACATTGACGTGATCCTAGGTG
GAGGCCGAAAGTACATGTTTCGCATGGGAACCCCAGACCCTGAGTACCCAGATGACTACAGCCAAGGTGG
GACCAGGCTGGACGGGAAGAATCTGGTGCAGGAATGGCTGGCGAAGCGCCAGGGTGCCCGGTATGTGTGG
AACCGCACTGAGCTCATGCAGGCTTCCCTGGACCCGTCTGTGACCCATCTCATGGGTCTCTTTGAGCCTG
GAGACATGAAATACGAGATCCACCGAGACTCCACACTGGACCCCTCCCTGATGGAGATGACAGAGGCTGC
CCTGCGCCTGCTGAGCAGGAACCCCCGCGGCTTCTTCCTCTTCGTGGAGGGTGGTCGCATCGACCATGGT
CATCATGAAAGCAGGGCTTACCGGGCACTGACTGAGACGATCATGTTCGACGACGCCATTGAGAGGGCGG
GCCAGCTCACCAGCGAGGAGGACACGCTGAGCCTCGTCACTGCCGACCACTCCCACGTCTTCTCCTTCGG
AGGCTACCCCCTGCGAGGGAGCTCCATCTTCGGGCTGGCCCCTGGCAAGGCCCGGGACAGGAAGGCCTAC
ACGGTCCTCCTATACGGAAACGGTCCAGGCTATGTGCTCAAGGACGGCGCCCGGCCGGATGTTACCGAGA
GCGAGAGCGGGAGCCCCGAGTATCGGCAGCAGTCAGCAGTGCCCCTGGACGAAGAGACCCACGCAGGCGA
GGACGTGGCGGTGTTCGCGCGCGGCCCGCAGGCGCACCTGGTTCACGGCGTGCAGGAGCAGACCTTCATA
GCGCACGTCATGGCCTTCGCCGCCTGCCTGGAGCCCTACACCGCCTGCGACCTGGCGCCCCCCGCCGGCA
CCACCGACGCCGCGCACCCGGGTGGCGGAGGACTGAACGACATCTTCGAGGCTCAGAAAATCGAATGGCA
CGAACATCACCATCACCATCACCATCACCATTAAGGCCGGCCTGTAGTCACTGGCACAACGCGTTACCCG
GTAAGCCAATCGGGTATACACGGTCGTCATACTGCAGACAGGGTTCTTCTACTTTGCAAGATAGTCTTGA
GTAGTAAAATAAATAGATAGAGAAAATCAGCCTCGACTGTGCCTTCTAGTTGCCAGCCATCTGTTGTTTG
CCCCTCCCCCGTGCCTTCCTTGACCCTGGAAGGTGCCACTCCCACTGTCCTTTCCTAATAAAATGAGGAA
ATTGCATCACAACACTCAACCCTATCTCGGTCTATTCTTTTGATTTATAAGGGATTTTGCCGATTTCGGC
CTATTGGTTAAAAAATGAGCTGATTTAACAAAAATTTAACGCGAATTAATTCTGTGGAATGTGTGTCAGT
TAGGGTGTGGAAAGTCCCCAGGCTCCCCAGCAGGCAGAAGTATGCAAAGCATGCATCTCAATTAGTCAGC
AACCAGGTGTGGAAAGTCCCCAGGCTCCCCAGCAGGCAGAAGTATGCAAAGCATGCATCTCAATTAGTCA
GCAACCATAGTCCCGCCCCTAACTCCGCCCATCCCGCCCCTAACTCCGCCCAGTTCCGCCCATTCTCCGC
CCCATGGCTGACTAATTTTTTTTATTTATGCAGAGGCCGAGGCCGCCTCTGCCTCTGAGCTATTCCAGAA
GTAGTGAGGAGGCTTTTTTGGAGGCCTAGGCTTTTGCAAAAAGCTCCCGGGAGCTTGTATATCCATTTTC
GGATCTGATCAGCACGTGTTGACAATTAATCATCGGCATAGTATATCGGCATAGTATAATACGACAAGGT
GAGGAACTAAACCATGACCGAGTACAAGCCCACGGTGCGCCTCGCCACCCGCGACGACGTCCCCAGGGCC
GTACGCACCCTCGCCGCCGCGTTCGCCGACTACCCCGCCACGCGCCACACCGTCGATCCGGACCGCCACA
TCGAGCGGGTCACCGAGCTGCAAGAACTCTTCCTCACGCGCGTCGGGCTCGACATCGGCAAGGTGTGGGT
CGCGGACGACGGCGCCGCGGTGGCGGTCTGGACCACGCCGGAGAGCGTCGAAGCGGGGGCGGTGTTCGCC
GAGATCGGCCCGCGCATGGCCGAGTTGAGCGGTTCCCGGCTGGCCGCGCAGCAACAGATGGAAGGCCTCC
TGGCGCCGCACCGGCCCAAGGAGCCCGCGTGGTTCCTGGCCACCGTCGGCGTCTCGCCCGACCACCAGGG
CAAGGGTCTGGGCAGCGCCGTCGTGCTCCCCGGAGTGGAGGCGGCCGAGCGCGCCGGGGTGCCCGCCTTC
CTGGAGACATCCGCGCCCCGCAACCTCCCCTTCTACGAGCGGCTCGGCTTCACCGTCACCGCCGACGTCG
AGGTGCCCGAAGGACCGCGCACCTGGTGCATGACCCGCAAGCCCGGTGCCTGACACGTGCTACGAGATTT
CGATTCCACCGCCGCCTTCTATGAAAGGTTGGGCTTCGGAATCGTTTTCCGGGACGCCGGCTGGATGATC
CTCCAGCGCGGGGATCTCATGCTGGAGTTCTTCGCCCACCCCAACTTGTTTATTGCAGCTTATAATGGTT
ACAAATAAAGCAATAGCATCACAAATTTCACAAATAAAGCATTTTTTTCACTGCATTCTAGTTGTGGTTT
GTCCAAACTCATCAATGTATCTTATCATGTCTGTATACCGTCGACCTCTAGCTAGAGCTTGGCGTAATCA
TGGTCATTACCAATGCTTAATCAGTGAGGCACCTATCTCAGCGATCTGTCTATTTCGTTCATCCATAGTT
GCCTGACTCCCCGTCGTGTAGATAACTACGATACGGGAGGGCTTACCATCTGGCCCCAGCGCTGCGATGA
TACCGCGAGAACCACGCTCACCGGCTCCGGATTTATCAGCAATAAACCAGCCAGCCGGAAGGGCCGAGCG
CAGAAGTGGTCCTGCAACTTTATCCGCCTCCATCCAGTCTATTAATTGTTGCCGGGAAGCTAGAGTAAGT
AGTTCGCCAGTTAATAGTTTGCGCAACGTTGTTGCCATCGCTACAGGCATCGTGGTGTCACGCTCGTCGT
TTGGTATGGCTTCATTCAGCTCCGGTTCCCAACGATCAAGGCGAGTTACATGATCCCCCATGTTGTGCAA
AAAAGCGGTTAGCTCCTTCGGTCCTCCGATCGTTGTCAGAAGTAAGTTGGCCGCAGTGTTATCACTCATG
GTTATGGCAGCACTGCATAATTCTCTTACTGTCATGCCATCCGTAAGATGCTTTTCTGTGACTGGTGAGT
ACTCAACCAAGTCATTCTGAGAATAGTGTATGCGGCGACCGAGTTGCTCTTGCCCGGCGTCAATACGGGA
TAATACCGCGCCACATAGCAGAACTTTAAAAGTGCTCATCATTGGAAAACGTTCTTCGGGGCGAAAACTC
TCAAGGATCTTACCGCTGTTGAGATCCAGTTCGATGTAACCCACTCGTGCACCCAACTGATCTTCAGCAT
CTTTTACTTTCACCAGCGTTTCTGGGTGAGCAAAAACAGGAAGGCAAAATGCCGCAAAAAAGGGAATAAG
GGCGACACGGAAATGTTGAATACTCATATTCTTCCTT
Features (pLannotate 1.2.2; 24 found; start..end, strand, type, name):
    119..143     -  CDS            KanR (fragment): aminoglycoside phosphotransferase; aph(3')-Ia; confers resistance to kanamycin
    254..842     +  rep_origin     ori: high-copy-number ColE1/pMB1/pBR322/pUC origin of replication
   1067..1084    +  terminator     rrnB T2 terminator (fragment): transcription terminator T2 from the E. coli rrnB gene
   1109..1128    -  CDS            lacZα (fragment): LacZα fragment of β-galactosidase; lacZ fragment
   1584..1600    +  protein_bind   lac operator: The lac repressor binds to the lac operator to inhibit transcription in E. coli. This inhibition can be relieved by adding lactose or isopropyl-β-D-thiogalactopyranoside (IPTG). lac repressor encoded by lacI
   1843..2146    +  enhancer       CMV enhancer: human cytomegalovirus immediate early enhancer
   2147..2350    +  promoter       CMV promoter: human cytomegalovirus (CMV) immediate early promoter
   2486..2529    +  intron         CMV intron (fragment): modified intron A from human cytomegalovirus
   2581..2599    +  promoter       SP6 promoter: promoter for bacteriophage SP6 RNA polymerase
   2603..2640    +  CDS            IgH signal sequence (fragment): signal sequence from the mouse immunoglobulin heavy chain variable region
   2749..3402    +  CDS            SLAMF9 (fragment): SLAF9_HUMAN - Also known as CD2F10. Experimental evidence at transcript level: Swiss-Prot protein existence level 2. May play a role in the immune response. From Homo sapiens (Human).
   3499..3678    +  CDS            Comp (fragment): COMP_RAT - Experimental evidence at protein level: Swiss-Prot protein existence level 1. May play a role in the structural integrity of cartilage via its interaction with other extracellular matrix proteins such as the collagens and fibronectin. Can mediate the interaction of chondrocytes with the cartilage extracellular matrix through interaction with cell surface integrin receptors. Could play a role in the pathogenesis of osteoarthritis. Potent suppressor of apoptosis in both primary chondrocytes and transformed cells. Suppresses apoptosis by blocking the activation of caspase-3 and by indu
   3666..5118    +  CDS            SEAP (fragment): secreted alkaline phosphatase from human placenta The natural enzyme has a C-terminal transmembrane sequence that is replaced by a GPI anchor.
   5143..5184    +  CDS            AviTag™ (fragment): peptide tag that allows for enzymatic biotinylation
   5188..5211    +  CDS            8xHis: 8xHis affinity tag
   5357..5468    +  polyA_signal   bGH poly(A) signal: bovine growth hormone polyadenylation signal
   5469..5577    +  rep_origin     f1 ori (fragment): f1 bacteriophage origin of replication; arrow indicates direction of (+) strand synthesis
   5591..5920    +  promoter       SV40 promoter: SV40 enhancer and early promoter
   5968..6015    +  promoter       EM7 promoter: synthetic bacterial promoter&nbsp
   6034..6633    +  CDS            PuroR (fragment): puromycin N-acetyltransferase; pac from Streptomyces; confers resistance to puromycin
   6643..6768    +  CDS            ble (fragment): BLE_KLEPN - Experimental evidence at protein level: Swiss-Prot protein existence level 1. Binding protein with a strong affinity to the bleomycin family of antibiotics. Binds to CL990; an antimitotic-antibiotic compound. From Klebsiella pneumoniae.
   6763..6884    +  polyA_signal   SV40 poly(A) signal: SV40 polyadenylation signal
   6937..7797    -  CDS            AmpR: β-lactamase; bla; confers resistance to ampicillin, carbenicillin, and related antibiotics
   7800..89      -  promoter       AmpR promoter (fragment) (across the origin): bla
