[The description below was written by a language model from this plasmid's Addgene catalogue record and pLannotate feature annotations shown in this document.]
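Description:
pD649-HAsp-SLAMF9-COMP5AP-AviTag-9xHis is a mammalian expression plasmid built on the pD649 backbone for producing a secreted, multimerised form of the extracellular domain of human SLAMF9 (also called CD2F10 or CD84-H1), an immunoglobulin-superfamily cell-surface protein. It is propagated in E. coli as a high-copy plasmid through a ColE1/pUC-type origin and selected with ampicillin via the β-lactamase gene. The feature table also shows an SV40 early/EM7 promoter pair driving a puromycin N-acetyltransferase cassette with an SV40 polyadenylation signal, which could allow selection in mammalian cells. Short kanamycin-resistance, lacZα, ble and f1 ori matches are only fragments.

Expression is driven by the CMV immediate-early enhancer and promoter, followed by a partial CMV intron A and an SP6 promoter that can serve for in vitro transcription or as a sequencing primer site. The open reading frame begins with a heterologous signal peptide: the name indicates "HAsp", while the annotation tool matched this region to part of a mouse immunoglobulin heavy-chain leader. The 654 bp SLAMF9 ectodomain follows, cloned between retained NotI and AscI sites. Downstream, in the backbone, are the coiled-coil region of rat cartilage oligomeric matrix protein (COMP), which assembles fusions into pentamers, human placental alkaline phosphatase as an enzymatic reporter, an AviTag for site-specific enzymatic biotinylation, and a polyhistidine tag for affinity purification (9xHis by name, annotated as 8xHis). A bGH polyadenylation signal ends the unit.

The resulting high-avidity, enzymatically detectable protein fits the plasmid's origin in a human IgSF cell-surface interactome study of extracellular protein–protein interactions. The depositor notes that some plasmids in the collection may carry an IS4-like transposase insertion upstream of the CMV promoter; none is annotated here.
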