Addgene plasmid #157212: pD649-HAsp-SLAMF9-COMP5AP-AviTag-9xHis
Purpose: Mammalian expression of cell-surface protein extracellular domain fused to COMP5AP-AviTag-9xHis. Protein is secreted from cells.
Depositing lab: Chris Garcia. Depositing organization: Stanford University. Publication: A Human IgSF Cell-Surface Interactome Reveals a Complex Network of Protein-Protein Interactions. Wojtowicz WM, Vielmetter J, Fernandes RA, Siepe DH, Eastman CL, Chisholm GB, Cox S, Klock H, Anderson PW, Rue SM, Miller JJ, Glaser SM, Bragstad ML, Vance J, Lam AW, Lesley SA, Zinn K, Garcia KC. Cell. 2020 Aug 20;182(4):1027-1043.e17. doi: 10.1016/j.cell.2020.07.025. PubMed 32822567.
Backbone
  Vector backbone: pD649
  Backbone size w/o insert (bp): 7153
  Vector type: Mammalian Expression
Growth in bacteria
  Bacterial resistance: Ampicillin, 100 μg/mL
  Growth temperature: 37°C
  Growth strain: DH5alpha
  Copy number: High Copy
Gene/Insert
  Gene/Insert name: SLAMF9 (alt name: SLAF9)
  Species: H. sapiens (human)
  Insert size (bp): 654
  Entrez Gene: SLAMF9 (a.k.a. RP11-48O20.3, CD2F-10, CD2F10, CD84-H1, CD84H1, SF2001)
  Promoter: CMV/SP6
  Tag / fusion protein: COMP5AP-AviTag-9xHis (C terminal on backbone)
  Cloning method: Restriction Enzyme; 5′ cloning site GCGGCCGC (not destroyed); 3′ cloning site GGCGCGCC (not destroyed)
  Sequencing primers: 5′ ATTTAGGTGACACTATAG; 3′ CGTCGCACTCCATCACGGTG
Resource information
  A portion of this plasmid was derived from a plasmid made by: synthesis by ThermoFisher
Terms and licenses: Academic/Nonprofit Terms; Industry Terms: Not Available to Industry
Depositor comments: Some plasmids in this collection may have an IS4-like element ISVsa5 family transposase upstream of the CMV promoter.
How to cite: pD649-HAsp-SLAMF9-COMP5AP-AviTag-9xHis was a gift from Chris Garcia (Addgene plasmid # 157212 ; http://n2t.net/addgene:157212 ; RRID:Addgene_157212)
