>Addgene plasmid #157212 | pD649-HAsp-SLAMF9-COMP5AP-AviTag-9xHis | depositor partial sequence | sequence record 303534 | insert (extracellular domain)
AGACGACTTTGGCGTTGGTGCGGATCTGAAGAGGTGGTGGCCGTGCTGCAAGAGAGCATCAGCCTGCCTC
TGGAAATCCCTCCTGACGAGGAAGTGGAAAACATCATCTGGTCCAGCCACAAGAGCCTGGCCACAGTGGT
GCCTGGAAAAGAAGGACACCCTGCCACCATCATGGTCACCAATCCTCACTACCAGGGCCAAGTGTCCTTT
CTGGACCCTAGCTACAGCCTGCACATCAGCAACCTGAGCTGGGAAGATAGCGGCCTGTATCAGGCCCAAG
TGAACCTGAGAACCAGCCAGATCAGCACCATGCAGCAGTACAACATCTGCGTGTACAGATGGCTGAGCGA
GCCCCAGATCACCGTGAATTTTGAGTCTAGCGGCGAGGGCGCCTGTAGCATGTCTCTCGTGTGTTCTGTG
GAAAAGGCCGGCATGGACATGACCTACTCTTGGCTGAGCAGAGGCGACAGCACCTACACATTTCACGAGG
GCCCTGTGCTGAGCACATCTTGGAGGCCTGGCGATAGCGCCCTGAGCTACACCTGTAGAGCCAACAATCC
CATCTCCAACGTGTCCAGCTGTCCCATTCCTGACGGCCCTTTCTACGCCGATCCTAACTACGCCAGCGAG
AAGCCTAGCACCGCCTTTTGCCTT
